>Addgene plasmid #115257 | NODAL-matMYC-ex2trunc | addgene full sequence | sequence record 222487 | Addgene NGS Result
TATTGGCCATTGCATACGTTGTATCTATATCATAATATGTACATTTATATTGGCTCATGTCCAATATGAC
CGCCATGTTGACATTGATTATTGACTAGTTATTAATAGTAATCAATTACGGGGTCATTAGTTCATAGCCC
ATATATGGAGTTCCGCGTTACATAACTTACGGTAAATGGCCCGCCTGGCTGACCGCCCAACGACCCCCGC
CCATTGACGTCAATAATGACGTATGTTCCCATAGTAACGCCAATAGGGACTTTCCATTGACGTCAATGGG
TGGAGTATTTACGGTAAACTGCCCACTTGGCAGTACATCAAGTGTATCATATGCCAAGTCCGCCCCCTAT
TGACGTCAATGACGGTAAATGGCCCGCCTGGCATTATGCCCAGTACATGACCTTACGGGACTTTCCTACT
TGGCAGTACATCTACGTATTAGTCATCGCTATTACCATGGTGATGCGGTTTTGGCAGTACACCAATGGGC
GTGGATAGCGGTTTGACTCACGGGGATTTCCAAGTCTCCACCCCATTGACGTCAATGGGAGTTTGTTTTG
GCACCAAAATCAACGGGACTTTCCAAAATGTCGTAATAACCCCGCCCCGTTGACGCAAATGGGCGGTAGG
CGTGTACGGTGGGAGGTCTATATAAGCAGAGCTCGTTTAGTGAACCGTCAGAATTTTGTAATACGACTCA
CTATAGGGCGGCCGGGAATTCATCGACTGGATCCGGTACCGAGGAGATCTGCCGCCGCGATCGCCATGCA
CGCCCACTGCCTGCCCTTCCTTCTGCACGCCTGGTGGGCCCTACTCCAGGCGGGTGCTGCGACGGTGGCC
ACTGCGCTCCTGCGTACGCGGGGGCAGCCCTCGTCGCCATCCCCTCTGGCGTACATGCTGAGCCTCTACC
GCGACCCGCTGCCGAGGGCAGACATCATCCGCAGCCTACAGGCAGAAGATGTGGCAGTGGATGGGCAGAA
CTGGACGTTTGCTTTTGACTTCTCCTTCCTGAGCCAACAAGAGGATCTGGCATGGGCTGAGCTCCGGCTG
CAGCTGTCCAGCCCTGTGGACCTCCCCACTGAGGGCTCACTTGCCATTGAGATTTTCCACCAGCCAAAGC
CCGACACAGAGCAGGCTTCAGACAGCTGCTTAGAGCGGTTTCAGATGGACCTATTCACTGTCACTTTGTC
CCAGGTCACCTTTTCCTTGGGCAGCATGGTTTTGGAGGTGACCAGGCCTCTCTCCAAGTGGCTGAAGCAC
CCTGGGGCCCTGGAGAAGCAGATGTCCAGGGTAGCTGGAGAGTGCTGGCCGCGGCCCCCCACACCGCCTG
CCACCAATGTGCTCCTTATGCTCTACTCCAACCTCTCGCAGGAGCAGAGGCAGCTGGGTGGGTCCACCTT
GCTGTGGGAAGCCGAGAGCTCCTGGCGGGCCCAGGAGGGACAGCTGTCCTGGGAGTGGGGCAAGAGGCAC
CGTCGACATGAGCAGAAACTCATCTCAGAAGAGGATCTGCATCACTTGCCAGACAGAAGTCAACTGTGTC
GGAAGGTCAAGTTCCAGGTGGACTTCAACCTGATCGGATGGGGCTCCTGGATCATCTACCCCAAGCAGTA
CAACGCCTATCGCTGTGAGGGCGAGTGTCCTAATCCTGTTGGGGAGGAGTTTCATCCGACCAACCATGCA
TACATCCAGTGACTGCTGAAACGTTACCAGCATGCATACATCCAGTGACTGCTGAAACGTTACCAGCCCC
ACCGAGTCCCTTCCACTTGTTGTGCCCCAGTGAAGACCAAGCCGCTGAGCATGCTGTATGTGGATAATGG
CAGAGTGCTCCTAGATCACCATAAAGACATGATCGTGGAAGAATGTGGGTGCCTCTGACGTACGCGGCCG
CTCGAGCAGAAACTCATCTCAGAAGAGGATCTGGCAGCAAATGATATCCTGGATTACAAGGATGACGACG
ATAAGGTTTAAACGGCCGGCCGCGGTCATAGCTGTTTCCTGAACAGATCCCGGGTGGCATCCCTGTGACC
CCTCCCCAGTGCCTCTCCTGGCCCTGGAAGTTGCCACTCCAGTGCCCACCAGCCTTGTCCTAATAAAATT
AAGTTGCATCATTTTGTCTGACTAGGTGTCCTTCTATAATATTATGGGGTGGAGGGGGGTGGTATGGAGC
AAGGGGCAAGTTGGGAAGACAACCTGTAGGGCCTGCGGGGTCTATTGGGAACCAAGCTGGAGTGCAGTGG
CACAATCTTGGCTCACTGCAATCTCCGCCTCCTGGGTTCAAGCGATTCTCCTGCCTCAGCCTCCCGAGTT
GTTGGGATTCCAGGCATGCATGACCAGGCTCAGCTAATTTTTGTTTTTTTGGTAGAGACGGGGTTTCACC
ATATTGGCCAGGCTGGTCTCCAACTCCTAATCTCAGGTGATCTACCCACCTTGGCCTCCCAAATTGCTGG
GATTACAGGCGTGAACCACTGCTCCCTTCCCTGTCCTTCTGATTTTAAAATAACTATACCAGCAGGAGGA
CGTCCAGACACAGCATAGGCTACCTGGCCATGCCCAACCGGTGGGACATTTGAGTTGCTTGCTTGGCACT
GTCCTCTCATGCGTTGGGTCCACTCAGTAGATGCCTGTTGAATTGGGTACGCGGCCAGCGGCGAGCGGTA
TCAGCTCACTCAAAGGCGGTAATACGGTTATCCACAGAATCAGGGGATAACGCAGGAAAGAACATGTGAG
CAAAAGGCCAGCAAAAGGCCAGGAACCGTAAAAAGGCCGCGTTGCTGGCGTTTTTCCATAGGCTCCGCCC
CCCTGACGAGCATCACAAAAATCGACGCTCAAGTCAGAGGTGGCGAAACCCGACAGGACTATAAAGATAC
CAGGCGTTTCCCCCTGGAAGCTCCCTCGTGCGCTCTCCTGTTCCGACCCTGCCGCTTACCGGATACCTGT
CCGCCTTTCTCCCTTCGGGAAGCGTGGCGCTTTCTCATAGCTCACGCTGTAGGTATCTCAGTTCGGTGTA
GGTCGTTCGCTCCAAGCTGGGCTGTGTGCACGAACCCCCCGTTCAGCCCGACCGCTGCGCCTTATCCGGT
AACTATCGTCTTGAGTCCAACCCGGTAAGACACGACTTATCGCCACTGGCAGCAGCCACTGGTAACAGGA
TTAGCAGAGCGAGGTATGTAGGCGGTGCTACAGAGTTCTTGAAGTGGTGGCCTAACTACGGCTACACTAG
AAGAACAGTATTTGGTATCTGCGCTCTGCTGAAGCCAGTTACCTTCGGAAAAAGAGTTGGTAGCTCTTGA
TCCGGCAAACAAACCACCGCTGGTAGCGGTGGTTTTTTTGTTTGCAAGCAGCAGATTACGCGCAGAAAAA
AAGGATCTCAAGAAGATCCTTTGATCTTTTCTACGGGGTCTGACGCTCAGTGGAACGAAAACTCACGTTA
AGGGATTTTGGTCATGAGATTATCAAAAAGGATCTTCACCTAGATCCTTTTAAATTAAAAATGAAGTTTT
AAATCAATCTAAAGTATATATGAGTAACCTGAGGCTATGGCAGGGCCTGCCGCCCCGACGTTGGCTGCGA
GCCCTGGGCCTTCACCCGAACTTGGGGGGTGGGGTGGGGAAAAGGAAGAAACGCGGGCGTATTGGCCCCA
ATGGGGTCTCGGTGGGGTATCGACAGAGTGCCAGCCCTGGGACCGAACCCCGCGTTTATGAACAAACGAC
CCAACACCGTGCGTTTTATTCTGTCTTTTTATTGCCGTCATAGCGCGGGTTCCTTCCGGTATTGTCTCCT
TCCGTGTTTCAGTTAGCCTCCCCCTAGGGTGGGCGAAGAACTCCAGCATGAGATCCCCGCGCTGGAGGAT
CATCCAGCCGGCGTCCCGGAAAACGATTCCGAAGCCCAACCTTTCATAGAAGGCGGCGGTGGAATCGAAA
TCTCGTGATGGCAGGTTGGGCGTCGCTTGGTCGGTCATTTCGAACCCCAGAGTCCCGCTCAGAAGAACTC
GTCAAGAAGGCGATAGAAGGCGATGCGCTGCGAATCGGGAGCGGCGATACCGTAAAGCACGAGGAAGCGG
TCAGCCCATTCGCCGCCAAGCTCTTCAGCAATATCACGGGTAGCCAACGCTATGTCCTGATAGCGATCCG
CCACACCCAGCCGGCCACAGTCGATGAATCCAGAAAAGCGGCCATTTTCCACCATGATATTCGGCAAGCA
GGCATCGCCATGGGTCACGACGAGATCCTCGCCGTCGGGCATGCTCGCCTTGAGCCTGGCGAACAGTTCG
GCTGGCGCGAGCCCCTGATGCTCTTCGTCCAGATCATCCTGATCGACAAGACCGGCTTCCATCCGAGTAC
GTGCTCGCTCGATGCGATGTTTCGCTTGGTGGTCGAATGGGCAGGTAGCCGGATCAAGCGTATGCAGCCG
CCGCATTGCATCAGCCATGATGGATACTTTCTCGGCAGGAGCAAGGTGAGATGACAGGAGATCCTGCCCC
GGCACTTCGCCCAATAGCAGCCAGTCCCTTCCCGCTTCAGTGACAACGTCGAGCACAGCTGCGCAAGGAA
CGCCCGTCGTGGCCAGCCACGATAGCCGCGCTGCCTCGTCTTGCAGTTCATTCAGGGCACCGGACAGGTC
GGTCTTGACAAAAAGAACCGGGCGCCCCTGCGCTGACAGCCGGAACACGGCGGCATCAGAGCAGCCGATT
GTCTGTTGTGCCCAGTCATAGCCGAATAGCCTCTCCACCCAAGCGGCCGGAGAACCTGCGTGCAATCCAT
CTTGTTCAATCATGCGAAACGATCCTCATCCTGTCTCTTGATCGATCTTTGCAAAAGCCTAGGCCTCCAA
AAAAGCCTCCTCACTACTTCTGGAATAGCTCAGAGGCCGAGGCGGCCTCGGCCTCTGCATAAATAAAAAA
AATTAGTCAGCCATGGGGCGGAGAATGGGCGGAACTGGGCGGAGTTAGGGGCGGGATGGGCGGAGTTAGG
GGCGGGACTATGGTTGCTGACTAATTGAGATGCATGCTTTGCATACTTCTGCCTGCTGGGGAGCCTGGGG
ACTTTCCACACCTGGTTGCTGACTAATTGAGATGCATGCTTTGCATACTTCTGCCTGCTGGGGAGCCTGG
GGACTTTCCACACCCTAACTGACACACATTCCACAGCTGGTTCTTTCCGCCTCAGGACTCTTCCTTTTTC
AATATTATTGAAGCATTTATCAGGGTTATTGTCTCATGAGCGGATACATATTTGAATGTATTTAGAAAAA
TAAACAAATAGGGGTTCCGCGCACATTTCCCCGAAAAGTGCCACCTG
[124 nt withheld, positions 5298-5421]
C
[91 nt withheld, positions 5423-5513]
A
[49 nt withheld, positions 5515-5563]
CCTTTGACGTTGGAGTCCACGTTCTTT
[37 nt withheld, positions 5591-5627]
ACCCTATCTCGGTCTATTCTTTTGATTTATAAGGGATTTTGCCGATTTCGGCCTATTGGTTAAAAAATGA
GCTGATTTAACAAAAATTTAACGCGAATTTTAACAAAATATTAACGCTTACAATTTCCATTCGCCATTCA
GGCTGCGCAACTGTTGGGAAGGGCGATCGGTGCGGGCCTCTTCGCTATTACGCCAGCTGGCGAAAGGGGG
ATGTGCTGCAAGGCGATTAAGTTGGGTAACGCCAGGGTTTTCCCAGTCACGACGTTGTAAAACGACGGCC
AGTGCCAAGCTGATCTATACATTGAATCAATATTGGCAATTAGCCATATTAGTCATTGGTTATATAGCAT
AAATCAATATTGGC
Features (pLannotate 1.2.2; 15 found; start..end, strand, type, name):
     80..459     +  enhancer       CMV enhancer: human cytomegalovirus immediate early enhancer
    461..660     +  promoter       CMV promoter: human cytomegalovirus (CMV) immediate early promoter
    689..707     +  promoter       T7 promoter: promoter for bacteriophage T7 RNA polymerase
    766..1875    +  CDS            NODAL: NODAL_HUMAN - Experimental evidence at protein level: Swiss-Prot protein existence level 1. Essential for mesoderm formation and axial patterning during embryonic development. From Homo sapiens (Human).
   1942..1966    +  CDS            3xFLAG (fragment): three tandem FLAG® epitope tags
   2012..2634    +  polyA_signal   hGH poly(A) signal: human growth hormone polyadenylation signal
   2783..3371    -  rep_origin     ori: high-copy-number ColE1/pMB1/pBR322/pUC origin of replication
   3593..3609    +  polyA_signal   bGH poly(A) signal (fragment): bovine growth hormone polyadenylation signal
   3700..3747    -  polyA_signal   HSV TK poly(A) signal: herpes simplex virus thymidine kinase polyadenylation signal (Cole and Stacy, 1985)
   3806..3958    -  CDS            ble (fragment): BLE_KLEPN - Experimental evidence at protein level: Swiss-Prot protein existence level 1. Binding protein with a strong affinity to the bleomycin family of antibiotics. Binds to CL990; an antimitotic-antibiotic compound. From Klebsiella pneumoniae.
   3979..4773    -  CDS            NeoR/KanR: aminoglycoside phosphotransferase from Tn5; aph(3')-II (or nptII); confers resistance to neomycin, kanamycin, and G418 (Geneticin®)
   4808..5165    -  promoter       SV40 promoter: SV40 enhancer and early promoter
   5167..5271    -  promoter       AmpR promoter: bla
   5298..5726    +  rep_origin     f1 ori (sequence partly withheld): f1 bacteriophage origin of replication; arrow indicates direction of (+) strand synthesis
   5757..5911    -  CDS            lacZα (fragment): LacZα fragment of β-galactosidase; lacZ fragment
