[The description below was written by a language model from this plasmid's Addgene catalogue record and pLannotate feature annotations shown in this document.]
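Description:
NODAL-matMYC-ex2trunc is a mammalian expression plasmid built on the pCMV6 backbone that carries a modified human NODAL open reading frame. The sequenced record is about 6 kb. Expression is driven by the human cytomegalovirus immediate early enhancer and promoter, with a T7 promoter between the CMV promoter and the insert that also serves as a sequencing primer site, and transcripts are terminated by the human growth hormone polyadenylation signal. According to the depositor, the NODAL coding sequence has an internal MYC epitope placed at the N-terminal end of the mature peptide, so that the tag should remain on the mature ligand after the prodomain is cleaved off. The mature peptide is truncated at the end of exon 2. The MYC tag is not called separately in the feature table, which annotates the whole region simply as NODAL. The depositor also notes extra sequence downstream of the stop codon that is a cloning artifact. The short 3xFLAG fragment annotated after the NODAL coding region lies beyond that stop and is therefore not expected to be translated.

For propagation, the plasmid has a high-copy ColE1/pUC-type origin and an f1 phage origin. A single Tn5 NeoR/KanR gene sits behind tandem AmpR (bacterial) and SV40 early (mammalian) promoters and is followed by an HSV TK polyadenylation signal, giving kanamycin resistance in E. coli and G418 selection in mammalian cells. Small ble, lacZα and bGH poly(A) fragments appear to be backbone remnants. The associated work concerns human NODAL splice variants and how they are processed, and the construct is intended for expressing and detecting this truncated form in mammalian cells.
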