Addgene plasmid #115257: NODAL-matMYC-ex2trunc
Purpose: For mammalian expression of a C-terminal truncated human NODAL open reading frame with an internal MYC tag
Depositing lab: Lynne Postovit. Depositing organization: University of Alberta. Publication: Genetically regulated human NODAL splice variants are differentially post-transcriptionally processed and functionally distinct. Findlay SD, Bilyk O, Lypka K, Waskiewicz AJ, Postovit L. (2018) bioRxiv 276170 10.1101/276170.
Backbone
  Vector backbone: pCMV6
  Backbone manufacturer: Origene
  Vector type: Mammalian Expression
  Selectable markers: Neomycin (select with G418)
Growth in bacteria
  Bacterial resistance: Kanamycin, 50 μg/mL
  Growth temperature: 37°C
  Growth strain: DH5alpha
  Copy number: Unknown
Gene/Insert
  Gene/Insert name: NODAL
  Species: H. sapiens (human)
  Mutation: C-terminal truncation
  Entrez Gene: NODAL (a.k.a. HTX5)
  Promoter: CMV
  Cloning method: Restriction Enzyme; 5′ cloning site unknown (unknown if destroyed)
  Sequencing primers: 5′ T7; 3′ hGH-PA-R
Terms and licenses: Academic/Nonprofit Terms; Industry Terms: Not Available to Industry
Depositor comments: Internal MYC tag at N-terminal end of mature peptide. NODAL mature peptide is truncated at the end of exon 2. Contains insert (cloning artifact) downstream of stop codon. Please visit https://www.biorxiv.org/content/early/2018/03/04/276170 for bioRxiv preprint.
How to cite: NODAL-matMYC-ex2trunc was a gift from Lynne Postovit (Addgene plasmid # 115257 ; http://n2t.net/addgene:115257 ; RRID:Addgene_115257)
